>Addgene plasmid #206817 | pJethlpAmNeonGreenSpc | addgene full sequence | sequence record 415197 | Addgene NGS Result
GCCCCTGCAGCCGAATTATATTATTTTTGCCAAATAATTTTTAACAAAAGCTCTGAAGTCTTCTTCATTT
AAATTCTTAGATGATACTTCATCTGGAAAATTGTCCCAATTAGTAGCATCACGCTGTGAGTAAGTTCTAA
ACCATTTTTTTATTGTTGTATTATCTCTAATCTTACTACTCGATGAGTTTTCGGTATTATCTCTATTTTT
AACTTGGAGCAGGTTCCATTCATTGTTTTTTTCATCATAGTGAATAAAATCAACTGCTTTAACACTTGTG
CCTGAACACCATATCCATCCGGCGTAATACGACTCACTATAGGGAGAGCGGCCGCTCTCCCTATAGTGAG
TCGTATTGGCCGCCAGATCTTCCGGATGGCTCGAGTTTTTCAGCAAGATCATGGCAAACAAACAAGATTT
GATCGCTAAAGTAGCAGAAGCTACAGAATTGACTAAGAAAGACTCAGCAGCAGCAGTTGAAGCTGTATTT
GCAGCAGTAGCTGACTATCTTGCAGCTGGTGAAAAAGTTCAATTGATCGGTTTTGGTAACTTTGAAGTTC
GTGAGCGTGCAGAACGTAAAGGTCGCAACCCACAAACTGGTAAAGAAATGACAATTGCAGCTTCTAAAGT
ACCAGCATTCAAAGCTGGTAAAGCTCTTAAAGACGCTGTTAAAGGATCCGGATCTGGTGGAGAAGCTGCA
GCTAAAGGATCAGTCTCTGAAGAAGATAATATGGCTAGTTTGCCTGCTACCCACGAATTACACATTTTTG
GATCAATCAATGGAGTCGATTTTGATATGGTTGGTCAAGGAACCGGTAATCCAAATGATGGATACGAAGA
ATTGAATCTTAAGAGTACTAAGGGTGATTTACAGTTTTCTCCATGGATTTTGGTCCCTCATATCGGATAC
GGTTTTCACCAATACTTGCCATATCCTGATGGAATGTCTCCTTTTCAGGCTGCAATGGTTGATGGATCAG
GTTATCAAGTCCATCGTACAATGCAGTTTGAAGATGGTGCTAGTCTTACCGTTAATTATCGTTACACATA
TGAAGGATCTCACATTAAAGGTGAAGCCCAAGTAAAGGGAACAGGTTTTCCAGCAGATGGACCTGTTATG
ACTAATTCACTTACCGCCGCTGATTGGTGTCGTAGTAAAAAGACTTATCCAAATGATAAGACAATCATCT
CTACTTTTAAGTGGTCATACACAACTGGAAATGGTAAACGTTATCGTTCAACTGCTCGTACCACATACAC
CTTTGCAAAACCAATGGCAGCCAATTACCTTAAGAATCAACCTATGTACGTCTTTCGTAAGACAGAACTT
AAGCATTCTAAGACTGAACTTAATTTTAAGGAATGGCAGAAGGCTTTTACTGATGTAATGGGTATGGATG
AATTGTATAAATAATAAGAATTCCGAAGTTATCGTAACGTGACTGGCAAGAGATATTTTTAAAACAATGA
ATAGGTTTACACTTACTTTAGTTTTATGGAAATGAAAGATCATATCATATATAATCTAGAATAAAATTAA
CTAAAATAATTATTATCTAGATAAAAAATTTAGAAGCCAATGAAATCTATAAATAAACTAAATTAAGTTT
ATTTAATTAACAACTATGGATATAAAATAGGTACTAATCAAAATAGTGAGGAGGATATATTTGAATACAT
ACGAACAAATTAATAAAGTGAAAAAAATACTTCGGAAACATTTAAAAAATAACCTTATTGGTACTTACAT
GTTTGGATCAGGAGTTGAGAGTGGACTAAAACCAAATAGTGATCTTGACTTTTTAGTCGTCGTATCTGAA
CCATTGACAGATCAAAGTAAAGAAATACTTATACAAAAAATTAGACCTATTTCAAAAAAAATAGGAGATA
AAAGCAACTTACGATATATTGAATTAACAATTATTATTCAGCAAGAAATGGTACCGTGGAATCATCCTCC
CAAACAAGAATTTATTTATGGAGAATGGTTACAAGAGCTTTATGAACAAGGATACATTCCTCAGAAGGAA
TTAAATTCAGATTTAACCATAATGCTTTACCAAGCAAAACGAAAAAATAAAAGAATATACGGAAATTATG
ACTTAGAGGAATTACTACCTGATATTCCATTTTCTGATGTGAGAAGAGCCATTATGGATTCGTCAGAGGA
ATTAATAGATAATTATCAGGATGATGAAACCAACTCTATATTAACTTTATGCCGTATGATTTTAACTATG
GACACGGGTAAAATCATACCAAAAGATATTGCGGGAAATGCAGTGGCTGAATCTTCTCCATTAGAACATA
GGGAGAGAATTTTGTTAGCAGTTCGTAGTTATCTTGGAGAGAATATTGAATGGACTAATGAAAATGTAAA
TTTAACTATAAACTATTTAAATAACAGATTAAAAAAATTATAAAAAAATTGAAAAAATGGTGGAAACACT
TTTTTAATTTTTTTGTTTTATTATTTAATATTTGGGAAATATTCATTCTAATTGGAAGCTTCAGGAAACT
GAGACAGGAATTTTATTAAAAATTTAAATTTTGAAGAAAGTTCAGGGTTAATAGCATCCATTTTTTGCTT
TGCAAGTTCCTCAGCATTCTTAACAAAAGACGTCTCTTTTGACATGTTTAAAGTTTAAACCTCCTGTGTG
AAATTATTATCCGCTCATAATTCCACACATTATACGAGCCGGAAGCATAAAGTGTAAAGCCTGGGGTGCC
TAATGAGTGAGCTAACTCACATTAATTGCGTTGCGCTCACTGCCAATTGCTTTCCAGTCGGGAAACCTGT
CGTGCCAGCTGCATTAATGAATCGGCCAACGCGCGGGGAGAGGCGGTTTGCGTATTGGGCGCTCTTCCGC
TTCCTCGCTCACTGACTCGCTGCGCTCGGTCGTTCGGCTGCGGCGAGCGGTATCAGCTCACTCAAAGGCG
GTAATACGGTTATCCACAGAATCAGGGGATAACGCAGGAAAGAACATGTGAGCAAAAGGCCAGCAAAAGG
CCAGGAACCGTAAAAAGGCCGCGTTGCTGGCGTTTTTCCATAGGCTCCGCCCCCCTGACGAGCATCACAA
AAATCGACGCTCAAGTCAGAGGTGGCGAAACCCGACAGGACTATAAAGATACCAGGCGTTTCCCCCTGGA
AGCTCCCTCGTGCGCTCTCCTGTTCCGACCCTGCCGCTTACCGGATACCTGTCCGCCTTTCTCCCTTCGG
GAAGCGTGGCGCTTTCTCATAGCTCACGCTGTAGGTATCTCAGTTCGGTGTAGGTCGTTCGCTCCAAGCT
GGGCTGTGTGCACGAACCCCCCGTTCAGCCCGACCGCTGCGCCTTATCCGGTAACTATCGTCTTGAGTCC
AACCCGGTAAGACACGACTTATCGCCACTGGCAGCAGCCACTGGTAACAGGATTAGCAGAGCGAGGTATG
TAGGCGGTGCTACAGAGTTCTTGAAGTGGTGGCCTAACTACGGCTACACTAGAAGAACAGTATTTGGTAT
CTGCGCTCTGCTGAAGCCAGTTACCTTCGGAAAAAGAGTTGGTAGCTCTTGATCCGGCAAACAAACCACC
GCTGGTAGCGGTGGTTTTTTTGTTTGCAAGCAGCAGATTACGCGCAGAAAAAAAGGATCTCAAGAAGATC
CTTTGATCTTTTCTACGGGGTCTGACGCTCAGTGGAACGAAAACTCACGTTAAGGGATTTTGGTCATGAG
ATTATCAAAAAGGATCTTCACCTAGATCCTTTTAAATTAAAAATGAAGTTTTAAATCAATCTAAAGTATA
TATGAGTAAACTTGGTCTGACAGTTACCAATGCTTAATCAGTGAGGCACCTATCTCAGCGATCTGTCTAT
TTCGTTCATCCATAGTTGCCTGACTCCCCGTCGTGTAGATAACTACGATACGGGAGGGCTTACCATCTGG
CCCCAGTGCTGCAATGATACCGCGAGACCCACGCTCACCGGCTCCAGATTTATCAGCAATAAACCAGCCA
GCCGGAAGGGCCGAGCGCAGAAGTGGTCCTGCAACTTTATCCGCCTCCATCCAGTCTATTAATTGTTGCC
GGGAAGCTAGAGTAAGTAGTTCGCCAGTTAATAGTTTGCGCAACGTTGTTGCCATTGCTACAGGCATCGT
GGTGTCACGCTCGTCGTTTGGTATGGCTTCATTCAGCTCCGGTTCCCAACGATCAAGGCGAGTTACATGA
TCCCCCATGTTGTGCAAAAAAGCGGTTAGCTCCTTCGGTCCTCCGATCGTTGTCAGAAGTAAGTTGGCCG
CAGTGTTATCACTCATGGTTATGGCAGCACTGCATAATTCTCTTACTGTCATGCCATCCGTAAGATGCTT
TTCTGTGACTGGTGAGTACTCAACCAAGTCATTCTGAGAATAGTGTATGCGGCGACCGAGTTGCTCTTGC
CCGGCGTCAATACGGGATAATACCGCGCCACATAGCAGAACTTTAAAAGTGCTCATCATTGGAAAACGTT
CTTCGGGGCGAAAACTCTCAAGGATCTTACCGCTGTTGAGATCCAGTTCGATGTAACCCACTCGTGCACC
CAACTGATCTTCAGCATCTTTTACTTTCACCAGCGTTTCTGGGTGAGCAAAAACAGGAAGGCAAAATGCC
GCAAAAAAGGGAATAAGGGCGACACGGAAATGTTGAATACTCATACTCTTCCTTTTTCAATATTATTGAA
GCATTTATCAGGGTTATTGTCTCATGAGCGGATACATATTTGAATGTATTTAGAAAAATAAACAAATAGG
GGTTCCGCGCACATTTCCCCGAAAAGTGCCACCTGACGTCTAAGAAACCATTATTATCATGACATTAACC
TATAAAAATAGGCGTATCACGAGGCC
Features (pLannotate 1.2.2; 13 found; start..end, strand, type, name):
     19..303     -  CDS            eco47IR (fragment): T2E7_ECOLX - Protein predicted: Swiss-Prot protein existence level 4. Recognizes the double-stranded sequence GGWCC and cleaves after G-1. From Escherichia coli.
    305..323     +  promoter       T7 promoter: promoter for bacteriophage T7 RNA polymerase
    340..357     -  promoter       T7 promoter (fragment): promoter for bacteriophage T7 RNA polymerase
    401..673     +  CDS            hup: DBH_STRMU - Also known as hlpA. Experimental evidence at protein level: Swiss-Prot protein existence level 1. Histone-like DNA-binding protein which is capable of wrapping DNA to stabilize it, and thus to prevent its denaturation under extreme environmental conditions. Seems also to act as a fortuitous virulence factor in delayed sequelae by binding to heparan sulfate-proteoglycans in the extracellular matrix of target organs and acting as a nidus for in situ immune complex formation. From Streptococcus mutans serotype c (strain ATCC 700610 / UA159).
    710..1411    +  CDS            mNeonGreen: mNeonGreen is a basic (constitutively fluorescent) green/yellow fluorescent protein published in 2013, derived from Branchiostoma lanceolatum. It is reported to be a very rapidly-maturing monomer with moderate acid sensitivity.
   1659..2420    +  CDS            spc: S9AD_ENTFL - Also known as aad9 From Enterococcus faecalis (Streptococcus faecalis).
   2507..2635    -  CDS            eco47IR (fragment): T2E7_ECOLX - Protein predicted: Swiss-Prot protein existence level 4. Recognizes the double-stranded sequence GGWCC and cleaves after G-1. From Escherichia coli.
   2688..2718    -  promoter       lac UV5 promoter: E. coli lac promoter with an "up" mutation
   2733..2754    -  protein_bind   CAP binding site: CAP binding activates transcription in the presence of cAMP. E. coli catabolite activator protein
   2779..2862    -  CDS            lacI (fragment): lac repressor; lacI; The lac repressor binds to the lac operator to inhibit transcription in E. coli. This inhibition can be relieved by adding lactose or isopropyl-β-D-thiogalactopyranoside (IPTG).
   3045..3633    -  rep_origin     ori: high-copy-number ColE1/pMB1/pBR322/pUC origin of replication
   3804..4664    -  CDS            AmpR: β-lactamase; bla; confers resistance to ampicillin, carbenicillin, and related antibiotics
   4665..4769    -  promoter       AmpR promoter: bla
