[The description below was written by a language model from this plasmid's Addgene catalogue record and pLannotate feature annotations shown in this document.]
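Description:
pJethlpAmNeonGreenSpc is a small, high-copy E. coli cloning plasmid of about 4.9 kb, built on the Thermo Scientific pJET PCR-cloning backbone and catalogued as a synthetic-biology vector. It is propagated through a ColE1/pUC-type origin and selected with ampicillin via the bla gene and its own promoter. The feature table shows the characteristic pJET layout. The eco47IR lethal restriction-enzyme gene, driven by a lac UV5 promoter, is split into two fragments flanking the insert. This reflects the positive-selection principle of the backbone, in which insertion disrupts the toxic gene. A T7 promoter sits just upstream of the cloning site and serves as a sequencing primer site.

The roughly 2.1 kb insert carries hlpA, recorded as originating from Streptococcus pneumoniae. The automated annotation matched it to the homologous hup/hlpA entry from S. mutans. hlpA encodes a histone-like DNA-binding protein and is fused at its C terminus to the bright, fast-maturing monomeric green/yellow fluorescent protein mNeonGreen. Downstream lies the spectinomycin resistance gene (ANT(9), annotated as spc/aad9), which the depositor states is expressed from its own promoter. The record does not say which promoter drives the hlpA fusion within the plasmid.

The plasmid is intended as a PCR template rather than an expression vector. The hlpA-mNeonGreen cassette, linked to the spectinomycin marker, can be amplified as one unit, with spectinomycin available to select for the amplified fragment. It belongs to a modular toolbox for gene regulation and multi-colour imaging in streptococci, where a fluorescent HlpA fusion would be expected to label the nucleoid. Part of the construct derives from a plasmid made in another laboratory.
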