Addgene plasmid #206817: pJethlpAmNeonGreenSpc
Purpose: Template for hlpA-mneongreen amplification associated with spectinomycin resistance gene
Depositing lab: Virginie Libante. Depositing organization: Universite de Lorraine. Publication: A modular genetic toolbox for precise gene regulation and multi-color imaging in streptococci. Mignolet J, Schmid A, Staub J, van der Meer JR, Veening JW, Libante V. Microlife. 2026 Feb 26;7:uqag006. doi: 10.1093/femsml/uqag006. eCollection 2026. PubMed 41834799.
Backbone
  Vector backbone: ClonepJetPCR
  Backbone manufacturer: Thermo Scientific
  Backbone size w/o insert (bp): 2715
  Vector type: Synthetic Biology
  Selectable markers: Spectinomycin
Growth in bacteria
  Bacterial resistance: Ampicillin, 100 μg/mL
  Growth temperature: 37°C
  Growth strain: DH5alpha
  Copy number: High Copy
Gene/Insert
  Gene/Insert name: hlpA
  Species: Streptococcus pneumoniae
  Insert size (bp): 2097
  Tag / fusion protein: mNeonGreen (C terminal on insert)
  Cloning method: Ligation Independent Cloning
  Sequencing primers: 5′ T7 promoter; 3′ M13-R(-46)
Resource information
  A portion of this plasmid was derived from a plasmid made by: Jan-Willem Veening Département de microbiologie fondamentale (DMF), Université de Lausanne
Terms and licenses: Academic/Nonprofit Terms; Industry Terms: Not Available to Industry
Depositor comments: ANT(9) gene under its own promoter is placed downstream of hlpA-mNeonGreen gene ; Please visit https://doi.org/10.1101/2025.05.10.653270 for bioRxiv preprint.
How to cite: pJethlpAmNeonGreenSpc was a gift from Virginie Libante (Addgene plasmid # 206817 ; http://n2t.net/addgene:206817 ; RRID:Addgene_206817)
